>Addgene plasmid #173455 | pFA6a-mScarlet-mNeonGreen-kanMX (pKBJ008) | addgene full sequence | sequence record 341923 | Addgene NGS Result
GCGGCATCAGAGCAGATTGTACTGAGAGTGCACCATATGGACATATTGTCGTTAGAACGCGGCTACAATT
AATACATAACCTTATGTATCATACACATACGATTTAGGTGACACTATAGAACGCGGCCGCCAGCTGAAGC
TTCGTACGCTGCAGGTCGACATGGTGAGCAAGGGCGAGGCAGTGATCAAGGAGTTCATGCGGTTCAAGGT
GCACATGGAGGGCTCCATGAACGGCCACGAGTTCGAGATCGAGGGCGAGGGCGAGGGCCGCCCCTACGAG
GGCACCCAGACCGCCAAGCTGAAGGTGACCAAGGGTGGCCCCCTGCCCTTCTCCTGGGACATCCTGTCCC
CTCAGTTCATGTACGGCTCCAGGGCCTTCACCAAGCACCCCGCCGACATCCCCGACTACTATAAGCAGTC
CTTCCCCGAGGGCTTCAAGTGGGAGCGCGTGATGAACTTCGAGGACGGCGGCGCCGTGACCGTGACCCAG
GACACCTCCCTGGAGGACGGCACCCTGATCTACAAGGTGAAGCTCCGCGGCACCAACTTCCCTCCTGACG
GCCCCGTAATGCAGAAGAAGACAATGGGCTGGGAAGCGTCCACCGAGCGGTTGTACCCCGAGGACGGCGT
GCTGAAGGGCGACATTAAGATGGCCCTGCGCCTGAAGGACGGCGGCCGCTACCTGGCGGACTTCAAGACC
ACCTACAAGGCCAAGAAGCCCGTGCAGATGCCCGGCGCCTACAACGTCGACCGCAAGTTGGACATCACCT
CCCACAACGAGGACTACACCGTGGTGGAACAGTACGAACGCTCCGAGGGCCGCCACTCCACCGGCGGCAT
GGACGAGCTGTACAAGCTCGACGGAGCAGGTGCTGGTGCTGGTGCTGGAGCAATGGTTTCTAAGGGTGAA
GAAGACAACATGGCTTCTTTGCCAGCTACTCACGAATTGCACATCTTCGGTTCTATCAACGGTGTTGACT
TCGACATGGTTGGTCAAGGTACTGGTAACCCAAACGACGGTTACGAAGAATTGAACTTGAAGTCTACTAA
GGGTGACTTGCAATTCTCTCCATGGATCTTGGTTCCACACATCGGTTACGGTTTCCACCAATACTTGCCA
TACCCAGACGGTATGTCTCCATTCCAAGCTGCTATGGTTGACGGTTCTGGTTACCAAGTTCACAGAACTA
TGCAATTCGAAGACGGTGCTTCTTTGACTGTTAACTACAGATACACTTACGAAGGTTCTCACATCAAGGG
TGAAGCTCAAGTTAAGGGTACTGGTTTCCCAGCTGACGGTCCAGTTATGACTAACTCTTTGACTGCTGCT
GACTGGTGTAGATCTAAGAAGACTTACCCAAACGACAAGACTATCATCTCTACTTTCAAGTGGTCTTACA
CTACTGGTAACGGTAAGAGATACAGATCTACTGCTAGAACTACTTACACTTTCGCTAAGCCAATGGCTGC
TAACTACTTGAAGAACCAACCAATGTACGTTTTCAGAAAGACTGAATTGAAGCACTCTAAGACTGAATTG
AACTTCAAGGAATGGCAAAAGGCTTTCACTGACGTTATGGGTATGGACGAATTGTACAAGGGATCCTAAG
CGCGCCACTTCTAAATAAGCGAATTTCTTATGATTTATGATTTTTATTATTAAATAAGTTATAAAAAAAA
TAAGTGTATACAAATTTTAAAGTGACTCTTAGGTTTTAAAACGAAAATTCTTATTCTTGAGTAACTCTTT
CCTGTAGGTCAGGTTGCTTTCTCAGGTATAGTATGAGGTCGCTCTTATTGACCACACCTCTACCGGCAGA
TCCGCTAGGGATAACAGGGTAATATAGATCTGTTTAGCTTGCCTCGTCCCCGCCGGGTCACCCGGCCAGC
GACATGGAGGCCCAGAATACCCTCCTTGACAGTCTTGACGTGCGCAGCTCAGGGGCATGATGTGACTGTC
GCCCGTACATTTAGCCCATACATCCCCATGTATAATCATTTGCATCCATACATTTTGATGGCCGCACGGC
GCGAAGCAAAAATTACGGCTCCTCGCTGCAGACCTGCGAGCAGGGAAACGCTCCCCTCACAGACGCGTTG
AATTGTCCCCACGCCGCGCCCCTGTAGAGAAATATAAAAGGTTAGGATTTGCCACTGAGGTTCTTCTTTC
ATATACTTCCTTTTAAAATCTTGCTAGGATACAGTTCTCACATCACATCCGAACATAAACAACCATGGGT
AAGGAAAAGACTCACGTTTCGAGGCCGCGATTAAATTCCAACATGGATGCTGATTTATATGGGTATAAAT
GGGCTCGCGATAATGTCGGGCAATCAGGTGCGACAATCTATCGATTGTATGGGAAGCCCGATGCGCCAGA
GTTGTTTCTGAAACATGGCAAAGGTAGCGTTGCCAATGATGTTACAGATGAGATGGTCAGACTAAACTGG
CTGACGGAATTTATGCCTCTTCCGACCATCAAGCATTTTATCCGTACTCCTGATGATGCATGGTTACTCA
CCACTGCGATCCCCGGCAAAACAGCATTCCAGGTATTAGAAGAATATCCTGATTCAGGTGAAAATATTGT
TGATGCGCTGGCAGTGTTCCTGCGCCGGTTGCATTCGATTCCTGTTTGTAATTGTCCTTTTAACAGCGAT
CGCGTATTTCGTCTCGCTCAGGCGCAATCACGAATGAATAACGGTTTGGTTGATGCGAGTGATTTTGATG
ACGAGCGTAATGGCTGGCCTGTTGAACAAGTCTGGAAAGAAATGCATAAGCTTTTGCCATTCTCACCGGA
TTCAGTCGTCACTCATGGTGATTTCTCACTTGATAACCTTATTTTTGACGAGGGGAAATTAATAGGTTGT
ATTGATGTTGGACGAGTCGGAATCGCAGACCGATACCAGGATCTTGCCATCCTATGGAACTGCCTCGGTG
AGTTTTCTCCTTCATTACAGAAACGGCTTTTTCAAAAATATGGTATTGATAATCCTGATATGAATAAATT
GCAGTTTCATTTGATGCTCGATGAGTTTTTCTAATCAGTACTGACAATAAAAAGATTCTTGTTTTCAAGA
ACTTGTCATTTGTATAGTTTTTTTATATTGTAGTTGTTCTATTTTAATCAAATGTTAGCGTGATTTATAT
TTTTTTTCGCCTCGACATCATCTGCCCAGATGCGAAGTTAAGTGCGCAGAAAGTAATATCATGCGTCAAT
CGTATGTGAATGCTGGTCGCTATACTGCTGTCGATTCGATACTAACGCCGCCATCCAGTTTAAACGAGCT
CGAATTCATCGATGATATCAGATCCACTAGTGGCCTATGCGGCCGCGGATCTGCCGGTCTCCCTATAGTG
AGTCGTATTAATTTCGATAAGCCAGGTTAACCTGCATTAATGAATCGGCCAACGCGCGGGGAGAGGCGGT
TTGCGTATTGGGCGCTCTTCCGCTTCCTCGCTCACTGACTCGCTGCGCTCGGTCGTTCGGCTGCGGCGAG
CGGTATCAGCTCACTCAAAGGCGGTAATACGGTTATCCACAGAATCAGGGGATAACGCAGGAAAGAACAT
GTGAGCAAAAGGCCAGCAAAAGGCCAGGAACCGTAAAAAGGCCGCGTTGCTGGCGTTTTTCCATAGGCTC
CGCCCCCCTGACGAGCATCACAAAAATCGACGCTCAAGTCAGAGGTGGCGAAACCCGACAGGACTATAAA
GATACCAGGCGTTTCCCCCTGGAAGCTCCCTCGTGCGCTCTCCTGTTCCGACCCTGCCGCTTACCGGATA
CCTGTCCGCCTTTCTCCCTTCGGGAAGCGTGGCGCTTTCTCATAGCTCACGCTGTAGGTATCTCAGTTCG
GTGTAGGTCGTTCGCTCCAAGCTGGGCTGTGTGCACGAACCCCCCGTTCAGCCCGACCGCTGCGCCTTAT
CCGGTAACTATCGTCTTGAGTCCAACCCGGTAAGACACGACTTATCGCCACTGGCAGCAGCCACTGGTAA
CAGGATTAGCAGAGCGAGGTATGTAGGCGGTGCTACAGAGTTCTTGAAGTGGTGGCCTAACTACGGCTAC
ACTAGAAGAACAGTATTTGGTATCTGCGCTCTGCTGAAGCCAGTTACCTTCGGAAAAAGAGTTGGTAGCT
CTTGATCCGGCAAACAAACCACCGCTGGTAGCGGTGGTTTTTTTGTTTGCAAGCAGCAGATTACGCGCAG
AAAAAAAGGATCTCAAGAAGATCCTTTGATCTTTTCTACGGGGTCTGACGCTCAGTGGAACGAAAACTCA
CGTTAAGGGATTTTGGTCATGAGATTATCAAAAAGGATCTTCACCTAGATCCTTTTAAATTAAAAATGAA
GTTTTAAATCAATCTAAAGTATATATGAGTAAACTTGGTCTGACAGTTACCAATGCTTAATCAGTGAGGC
ACCTATCTCAGCGATCTGTCTATTTCGTTCATCCATAGTTGCCTGACTCCCCGTCGTGTAGATAACTACG
ATACGGGAGGGCTTACCATCTGGCCCCAGTGCTGCAATGATACCGCGAGACCCACGCTCACCGGCTCCAG
ATTTATCAGCAATAAACCAGCCAGCCGGAAGGGCCGAGCGCAGAAGTGGTCCTGCAACTTTATCCGCCTC
CATCCAGTCTATTAATTGTTGCCGGGAAGCTAGAGTAAGTAGTTCGCCAGTTAATAGTTTGCGCAACGTT
GTTGCCATTGCTACAGGCATCGTGGTGTCACGCTCGTCGTTTGGTATGGCTTCATTCAGCTCCGGTTCCC
AACGATCAAGGCGAGTTACATGATCCCCCATGTTGTGCAAAAAAGCGGTTAGCTCCTTCGGTCCTCCGAT
CGTTGTCAGAAGTAAGTTGGCCGCAGTGTTATCACTCATGGTTATGGCAGCACTGCATAATTCTCTTACT
GTCATGCCATCCGTAAGATGCTTTTCTGTGACTGGTGAGTACTCAACCAAGTCATTCTGAGAATAGTGTA
TGCGGCGACCGAGTTGCTCTTGCCCGGCGTCAATACGGGATAATACCGCGCCACATAGCAGAACTTTAAA
AGTGCTCATCATTGGAAAACGTTCTTCGGGGCGAAAACTCTCAAGGATCTTACCGCTGTTGAGATCCAGT
TCGATGTAACCCACTCGTGCACCCAACTGATCTTCAGCATCTTTTACTTTCACCAGCGTTTCTGGGTGAG
CAAAAACAGGAAGGCAAAATGCCGCAAAAAAGGGAATAAGGGCGACACGGAAATGTTGAATACTCATACT
CTTCCTTTTTCAATATTATTGAAGCATTTATCAGGGTTATTGTCTCATGAGCGGATACATATTTGAATGT
ATTTAGAAAAATAAACAAATAGGGGTTCCGCGCACATTTCCCCGAAAAGTGCCACCTGACGTCTAAGAAA
CCATTATTATCATGACATTAACCTATAAAAATAGGCGTATCACGAGGCCCTTTCGTCTCGCGCGTTTCGG
TGATGACGGTGAAAACCTCTGACACATGCAGCTCCCGGAGACGGTCACAGCTTGTCTGTAAGCGGATGCC
GGGAGCAGACAAGCCCGTCAGGGCGCGTCAGCGGGTGTTGGCGGGTGTCGGGGCTGGCTTAACTAT
Features (pLannotate 1.2.2; 12 found; start..end, strand, type, name):
    102..120     +  promoter       SP6 promoter: promoter for bacteriophage SP6 RNA polymerase
    161..856     +  CDS            mScarlet: mScarlet is a basic (constitutively fluorescent) red fluorescent protein published in 2016, derived from synthetic construct. It has moderate acid sensitivity.
    893..1600    +  CDS            mNeonGreen: mNeonGreen is a basic (constitutively fluorescent) green/yellow fluorescent protein published in 2013, derived from Branchiostoma lanceolatum. It is reported to be a very rapidly-maturing monomer with moderate acid sensitivity.
   1629..1816    +  terminator     ADH1 terminator: S. cerevisiae ADH1; transcription terminator for the S. cerevisiae alcohol dehydrogenase 1 (ADH1) gene
   1891..3247    +  gene           kanMX: yeast selectable marker conferring kanamycin resistance (Wach et al., 1994)
   3352..3370    -  promoter       T7 promoter: promoter for bacteriophage T7 RNA polymerase
   3392..3445    -  CDS            lacI (fragment): lac repressor; lacI; The lac repressor binds to the lac operator to inhibit transcription in E. coli. This inhibition can be relieved by adding lactose or isopropyl-β-D-thiogalactopyranoside (IPTG).
   3628..4216    -  rep_origin     ori: high-copy-number ColE1/pMB1/pBR322/pUC origin of replication
   4387..5247    -  CDS            AmpR: β-lactamase; bla; confers resistance to ampicillin, carbenicillin, and related antibiotics
   5248..5352    -  promoter       AmpR promoter: bla
   5447..5482    +  CDS            rop (fragment): Rop protein, which maintains plasmids at low copy number; rop
   5584..39      +  misc_feature   bom (fragment) (across the origin): basis of mobility region from pBR322
