[The description below was written by a language model from this plasmid's Addgene catalogue record and pLannotate feature annotations shown in this document.]
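Description:
pFA6a-mScarlet-mNeonGreen-kanMX (pKBJ008) is a 5.6 kb yeast tagging template plasmid of the pFA6a family, catalogued as a yeast expression vector. It was built from pFA6a-mCherry-sfGFP-kanMX by excising the original pair of fluorescent proteins and replacing them, via Gibson assembly, with a PCR-amplified mScarlet-mNeonGreen fusion. In E. coli it is maintained through a high-copy ColE1/pUC-type origin and selected with ampicillin through the β-lactamase gene and its native promoter. The annotation also picks up short remnants of lacI, rop and the pBR322 bom region, which are backbone leftovers rather than functional elements, together with SP6 and T7 phage promoters flanking the cassette region. No yeast origin of replication or centromere is annotated.

The payload is a promoterless module in which the mScarlet coding sequence is followed after a short gap, presumably a linker, by mNeonGreen, then by the S. cerevisiae ADH1 terminator and the kanMX marker, which confers G418 resistance in yeast. The lack of a promoter and the layout of tag, terminator and marker match the usual role of pFA6a plasmids as PCR templates for C-terminal tagging of chromosomal genes by homologous recombination, so that the fusion is driven by the target gene's own promoter. The record itself does not spell out this workflow.

The two fluorophores form a tandem fluorescent protein timer. mNeonGreen is annotated as very rapidly maturing, and in such timers it is paired with a more slowly maturing red protein, so the red-to-green intensity ratio reports the average age of the tagged protein pool. The associated work concerns high-throughput analysis of protein turnover with such timers.
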