Addgene plasmid #173455: pFA6a-mScarlet-mNeonGreen-kanMX (pKBJ008)
Purpose: Contains mScarlet-mNeonGreen tandem fluorescent protein timer
Depositing lab: Anton Khmelinskii. Depositing organization: Institut fuer Molekulare Biologie (IMB Mainz). Publication: High-Throughput Analysis of Protein Turnover with Tandem Fluorescent Protein Timers. Fung JJ, Blocher-Juarez K, Khmelinskii A. Methods Mol Biol. 2022;2378:85-100. doi: 10.1007/978-1-0716-1732-8_6. PubMed 34985695.
Backbone
  Vector backbone: pFA6a-mCherry-sfGFP-kanMX (pMaM17)
  Backbone size w/o insert (bp): 5614
  Total vector size (bp): 5596
  Modifications to backbone: Plasmid pFA6a-mCherry-sfGFP-kanMX (pMaM17) was digested with SalI-HF and BamHI-HF to cut out the fluorescent proteins; the 4150bp fragment was gel-purified. mScarlet-mNeonGreen insert was amplified by PCR from plasmid pRS423-mScarlet-mNeonGreen-CYC1ter (pKBJ004.1). Digested-vector and amplified-insert were assembled by Gibson and transformed into E. coli Dh5a.
  Vector type: Yeast Expression
  Selectable markers: Neomycin (select with G418)
Growth in bacteria
  Bacterial resistance: Ampicillin, 100 μg/mL
  Growth temperature: 37°C
  Growth strain: DH5alpha
  Copy number: Unknown
Gene/Insert
  Gene/Insert name: mScarlet-mNeonGreen
  Insert size (bp): 1440
  Promoter: no promoter
  Cloning method: Gibson Cloning
  Sequencing primers: 5′ agagtgcaccatatggac; 3′ ctgagaaagcaacctgac
Terms and licenses: Academic/Nonprofit Terms; Industry Terms: Not Available to Industry
How to cite: pFA6a-mScarlet-mNeonGreen-kanMX (pKBJ008) was a gift from Anton Khmelinskii (Addgene plasmid # 173455 ; http://n2t.net/addgene:173455 ; RRID:Addgene_173455)
